>Addgene plasmid #239883 | LLP961 | addgene full sequence | sequence record 490735 | Addgene NGS Result
TGTTTGAACGATCCTCGAGTTACACGGCGATCTTTCCGCCCTTCTTGGCCTTTATGAGGATCTCTCTGAT
TTTTCTTGCGTCGAGTTTTCCGGTAAGACCTTTCGGTACTTCGTCCACAAACACAACTCCTCCGCGCAAC
TTTTTCGCGGTTGTTACTTGACTGGCGACGTAATCCACGATCTCTTTTTCCGTCATCGTCTTTCCGTGCT
CCAAAACAACAACGGCGGCGGGAAGTTCACCGGCGTCATCGTCGGGAAGACCTGCGACACCTGCGTCGAA
GATGTTGGGGTGTTGGAGCAAGATGGATTCCAATTCAGCGGGAGCCACCTGATAGCCTTTGTACTTAATC
AGAGACTTCAGGCGGTCAACGATGAAGAAGTGTTCGTCTTCGTCCCAGTAAGCTATGTCTCCAGAATGTA
GCCATCCATCCTTGTCAATCAAGGCGTTGGTCGCTTCCGGATTGTTTACATAACCGGACATAATCATAGG
ACCTCTCACACACAGTTCGCCTCTTTGATTAACGCCCAGCGTTTTCCCGGTATCCAGATCCACAACCTTC
GCTTCAAAAAATGGAACAACTTTACCGACCGCGCCCGGTTTATCATCCCCCTCGGGTGTAATCAGAATAG
CTGATGTAGTCTCAGTGAGCCCATATCCTTGCCTGATACCTGGCAGATGGAACCTCTTGGCAACCGCTTC
CCCGACTTCCTTAGAGAGGGGAGCGCCACCAGAAGCAATTTCGTGTAAATTAGATAAATCGTATTTGTCA
ATCAGAGTGCTTTTGGCGAAGAAGGAGAATAGGGTTGGCACCAGCAGCGCACTTTGAATCTTGTAATCCT
GAAGGCTCCTCAGAAACAGCTCTTCTTCAAATCTATACATTAAGACGACTCGAAATCCACATATCAAATA
TCCGAGTGTAGTAAACATTCCAAAACCGTGATGGAATGGAACAACACTTAAAATCGCAGTATCCGGAATG
ATTTGATTGCCAAAAATAGGATCTCTGGCATGCGAGAATCTCACGCAGGCAGTTCTATGAGGCAGAGCGA
CACCTTTAGGCAGACCAGTAGATCCAGAGGAGTTCATGATCAGTGCAATTGTCTTGTCCCTATCGAAGGA
CTCTGGCACAAAATCGTATTCATTAAAACCGGGAGGTAGATGAGATGTGACGAACGTGTACATCGACTGA
AATCCCTGGTAATCCGTTTTAGAATCCATGATAATAATTTTTTGGATGATTGGGAGCTTTTTTTGCACGT
TCAAAATTTTTTGCAACCCCTTTTTGGAAACGAACACCACGGTAGGCTGCGAAATGCCCATACTGTTGAG
CAATTCACGTTCATTATAAATGTCGTTCGCGGGCGCAACTGCAACTCCGATAAATAACGCGCCCAACACC
GGCATAAAGAATTGAAGAGAGTTTTCACTGCATACGACGATTCTGTGATTTGTATTCAGCCCATATCGTT
TCATAGCTTCTGCCAACCGAACGGACATTTCGAAGTACTCAGCGTAAGTGATGTCCACCTCGATATGTGC
ATCTGTAAAAGCAATTGTTCCAGGAACCAGGGCGTATCTCTTCATAGCCTGCACATCAACAAATTTTGGT
CATATATTAGAAAAGTTATAAATTAAAATATACACACTTATAAACTACAGAAAAGCAATTGCTATATACT
ACATTCTTTTATTTTGAAAAAAATATTTGAAATATTATATTACTACTAATTAATGATAATTATTATATAT
ATATCAAAGGTAGAAGCAGAAACTTACCTTATGCAGTTGCTCTCCAGCGGTTCCATCTTCCAGCGGATAG
AATGGCGCCGGGCCTTTCTTTATGTTTTTGGCGTCTTCCATCCATGGACTCTAATTGGATACCGAGGGGA
ATTTATGGAACGTCAGTGGAGCATTTTTGACAAGAAATATTTGCTAGCTGATAGTGACCTTAGGCGACTT
TTGAACGCGCAATAATGGTTTCTGACGTATGTGCTTAGCTCATTAAACTCCAGAAACCCGCGGCTCAGTG
GCTCCTTCAACGTTGCGGTTCTCTAGAGAGCGCTAGAGAAATGTTCTGGCACCTGCACTTGCACTGGGGA
CAGCCTATTTTGCTAGTTTGTTTTGTTTCGTTTTGTTTTGATGGAGAGCGTATGTTAGTACTATCGATTC
ACACAAAAAACCAACACACAGATGTAATGAAAATAAAGATATTTTATTACTAGTAGGTCACTGGATTTTG
GTTTTAGGAATTAGAAATTTTATTGATAGAAGTATTTTACAAATACAAATACATACTAAGGGTTTCTTAT
ATGCTCAACACATGAGCGAAACCCTATAAGAACCCTAATTCCCTTATCTGGGAACTACTCACACATTATT
CTGGAGAAAAATAGAGAGAGATAGATTTGTAGAGAGAGACTGGTGATTTTTGCGGACTCTAGCATGGCCG
GGTACCTTAAGAACCAACACAACCTGGCGTTTCCACTGTGCATACCTCAGACTGGGAGCTTGTTGACGTT
ACTTCAGAAGCATCAGATCGAGAACCCTGCTCGTTTTTGAGCACTCTTTCAACAAAAGACTTAATATACT
TTCCCATCTCATCAGGAGCATCTTCTTGTGAGAAATGCAATCCTTTCACCTTAACGAACTCGGTGTTTGG
AAATTTCTTTGCACCTTCAACTATAGCATTACTGAAAAATCCTGGATCTGACTCGATGAACATCTTAGGC
AAATCATCTGATGCCCTAAGGTAAGCGTTATAATTTCTCACGATCTGCACAACATCAGGTTTACCTCCCT
TAACTAATGGTATTTCCCTAGGCCAACTGAGTGTTGGCCTTCTAACCTCTCCTTTTTCCTTGAAAGGTTC
GAGATATGCAGCAAACTCTTCTGGTTCCAATTTTCTCATAATCTTTGAAGGAAGCATAGTTTCCACGAAA
AAGTTATTTTCGAGAACCATCTTTTCTCCCTCTTCAGACTTGATCAAAGCAATATCCTCTTCAATATCTG
GCCACTCATCCCAAGATTCTATCACATCCACAACACTCTCTGCATGAACTATAGCTTTGATCTTATCTTG
GTGTTCGTATGAGTAATGGAATGCCAAGCAAGCACCCCAATCGTGTCCAACGAAAATAATCTTCTTAGGT
AAGTTGAGAAGTTCGAACCAAGCTGTGAGGTACTTATAATGATCCAAAAGTCTGTAAGAACCATTTCCAG
ATTTACCAGACTTTCCCATTCCGATAAGATCTGGGATAATACACCTAGCCACTGGTTCAATGTGAGGCAC
AACATGTCTCCACAAATATGAAGATGCAGCGTTTCCGTGAAGAAAGATAACTGCATTCTCAGCGTGCTTT
TCTGAATCGTAGTAATTAATGAAAGAATCAAGCACGTTCATCTGTTTACATCTTGCCCACCATTGTGGAC
CAGTTATCATTCTTTTTCTCTGCACATCAACAAATTTTGGTCATATATTAGAAAAGTTATAAATTAAAAT
ATACACACTTATAAACTACAGAAAAGCAATTGCTATATACTACATTCTTTTATTTTGAAAAAAATATTTG
AAATATTATATTACTACTAATTAATGATAATTATTATATATATATCAAAGGTAGAAGCAGAAACTTACCT
GCTCAGGATCATACACCTTTGAAGTCATCTGCAGTTATGTCGACGGATCCGGTCGCTTATTGATTGTTTT
CTCTCTCCGATGGATGCGAATAAACGAAAATCGAAGGTTGCGGGAGAGAGACGCAGCGACGAGGGGATTC
CATATATTTAACGGAGCCATCCTATTTATAGTCCACCTTATATTTAACGGAGCCAAGGTAAATTTACAAT
TCTCGGTAAATTACAATTTTGGGCTTTAACTGTTTCCAATTTTCTATTTTTTACCCTTTCCTTTTTTTTA
AATAAAGGAAATAAATCTGAACCGACGCTTAATGAGCCGGGTTTGGTCCAACGGGTGGGGATTCGAGTGT
TGGAACGCGTTCGGAATTCGGCATGATCAAGCTTGTACCCAATTCGCCCTATAGTGAGTCGTATTACAAT
TCACTGGCCGTCGTTTTACAACGTCGTGACTGGGAAAACCCTGGCGTTACCCAACTTAATCGCCTTGCAG
CACATCCCCCTTTCGCCAGCTGGCGTAATAGCGAAGAGGCCCGCACCGATCGCCCTTCCCAACAGTTGCG
CAGCCTGAATGGCGAATGGG
[124 nt withheld, positions 4221-4344]
C
[91 nt withheld, positions 4346-4436]
A
[49 nt withheld, positions 4438-4486]
CCTTTGACGTTGGAGTCCACGTTCTTT
[37 nt withheld, positions 4514-4550]
ACCCTATCTCGGTCTATTCTTTTGATTTATAAGGGATTTTGCCGATTTCGGCCTATTGGTTAAAAAATGA
GCTGATTTAACAAAAATTTAACGCGAATTTTAACAAAATATTAACGCTTACAATTTAGGTGGCACTTTTC
GGGGAAATGTGCGCGGAACCCCTATTTGTTTATTTTTCTAAATACATTCAAATATGTATCCGCTCATGAG
ACAATAACCCTGATAAATGCTTCAATAATATTGAAAAAGGAAGAGTATGAGTATTCAACATTTCCGTGTC
GCCCTTATTCCCTTTTTTGCGGCATTTTGCCTTCCTGTTTTTGCTCACCCAGAAACGCTGGTGAAAGTAA
AAGATGCTGAAGATCAGTTGGGTGCACGAGTGGGTTACATCGAACTGGATCTCAACAGCGGTAAGATCCT
TGAGAGTTTTCGCCCCGAAGAACGTTTTCCAATGATGAGCACTTTTAAAGTTCTGCTATGTGGCGCGGTA
TTATCCCGTATTGACGCCGGGCAAGAGCAACTCGGTCGCCGCATACACTATTCTCAGAATGACTTGGTTG
AGTACTCACCAGTCACAGAAAAGCATCTTACGGATGGCATGACAGTAAGAGAATTATGCAGTGCTGCCAT
AACCATGAGTGATAACACTGCGGCCAACTTACTTCTGACAACGATCGGAGGACCGAAGGAGCTAACCGCT
TTTTTGCACAACATGGGGGATCATGTAACTCGCCTTGATCGTTGGGAACCGGAGCTGAATGAAGCCATAC
CAAACGACGAGCGTGACACCACGATGCCTGTAGCAATGGCAACAACGTTGCGCAAACTATTAACTGGCGA
ACTACTTACTCTAGCTTCCCGGCAACAATTAATAGACTGGATGGAGGCGGATAAAGTTGCAGGACCACTT
CTGCGCTCGGCCCTTCCGGCTGGCTGGTTTATTGCTGATAAATCTGGAGCCGGTGAGCGTGGGTCTCGCG
GTATCATTGCAGCACTGGGGCCAGATGGTAAGCCCTCCCGTATCGTAGTTATCTACACGACGGGGAGTCA
GGCAACTATGGATGAACGAAATAGACAGATCGCTGAGATAGGTGCCTCACTGATTAAGCATTGGTAACTG
TCAGACCAAGTTTACTCATATATACTTTAGATTGATTTAAAACTTCATTTTTAATTTAAAAGGATCTAGG
TGAAGATCCTTTTTGATAATCTCATGACCAAAATCCCTTAACGTGAGTTTTCGTTCCACTGAGCGTCAGA
CCCCGTAGAAAAGATCAAAGGATCTTCTTGAGATCCTTTTTTTCTGCGCGTAATCTGCTGCTTGCAAACA
AAAAAACCACCGCTACCAGCGGTGGTTTGTTTGCCGGATCAAGAGCTACCAACTCTTTTTCCGAAGGTAA
CTGGCTTCAGCAGAGCGCAGATACCAAATACTGTTCTTCTAGTGTAGCCGTAGTTAGGCCACCACTTCAA
GAACTCTGTAGCACCGCCTACATACCTCGCTCTGCTAATCCTGTTACCAGTGGCTGCTGCCAGTGGCGAT
AAGTCGTGTCTTACCGGGTTGGACTCAAGACGATAGTTACCGGATAAGGCGCAGCGGTCGGGCTGAACGG
GGGGTTCGTGCACACAGCCCAGCTTGGAGCGAACGACCTACACCGAACTGAGATACCTACAGCGTGAGCT
ATGAGAAAGCGCCACGCTTCCCGAAGGGAGAAAGGCGGACAGGTATCCGGTAAGCGGCAGGGTCGGAACA
GGAGAGCGCACGAGGGAGCTTCCAGGGGGAAACGCCTGGTATCTTTATAGTCCTGTCGGGTTTCGCCACC
TCTGACTTGAGCGTCGATTTTTGTGATGCTCGTCAGGGGGGCGGAGCCTATGGAAAAACGCCAGCAACGC
GGCCTTTTTACGGTTCCTGGCCTTTTGCTGGCCTTTTGCTCACATGTTCTTTCCTGCGTTATCCCCTGAT
TCTGTGGATAACCGTATTACCGCCTTTGAGTGAGCTGATACCGCTCGCCGCAGCCGAACGACCGAGCGCA
GCGAGTCAGTGAGCGAGGAAGCGGAAGAGCGCCCAATACGCAAACCGCCTCTCCCCGCGCGTTGGCCGAT
TCATTAATGCAGCTGGCACGACAGGTTTCCCGACTGGAAAGCGGGCAGTGAGCGCAACGCAATTAATGTG
AGTTAGCTCACTCATTAGGCACCCCAGGCTTTACACTTTATGCTTCCGGCTCGTATGTTGTGTGGAATTG
TGAGCGGATAACAATTTCACACAGGAAACAGCTATGACCATGATTACGCCAAGCTCGAAATTAACCCTCA
CTAAAGGGAACAAAAGCTGGAGCTCAGAGAAATGTTCTGGCACCTGCACTTGCACTGGGGACAGCCTATT
TTGCTAGTTTGTTTTGTTTCGTTTTGTTTTGATGGAGAGCGTATGTTAGTACTATCGATTCACACAAAAA
ACCAACACACAGATGTAATGAAAATAAAGATATTTTATTGATCTAGTAACATAGATGACACCGCGCGCGA
TAATTTATCCTAGTTTGCGCGCTATATTTTGTTTTCTATCGCGTATTAAATGTATAATTGCGGGACTCTA
ATCATAAAAACCCATCTCATAAATAACGTCATGCATTACATGTTAATTATTACATGCTTAACGTAATTCA
ACAGAAATTATATGATAATCGTCGCAAGACCGGCAACAGGATTCAATCTTAAGAAACTTTATTGCCAAA
Features (pLannotate 1.2.2; 24 found; start..end, strand, type, name):
     20..1590    -  CDS            luciferase (fragment): firefly luciferase; luc+; enhanced luc+ version of the luciferase gene
   1589..1777    -  intron         IV2 intron: modified second intron of the potato ST-LS1 gene (Vancanneyt et al., 1990)
   1777..1861    -  CDS            luciferase (fragment): firefly luciferase; luc+; enhanced luc+ version of the luciferase gene
   1872..2051    -  promoter       NOS promoter: nopaline synthase promoter
   2065..2156    -  misc_feature   pause site: RNA polymerase II transcriptional pause signal from the human α2 globin gene
   2170..2218    -  polyA_signal   poly(A) signal: synthetic polyadenylation signal
   2230..2389    -  polyA_signal   CaMV poly(A) signal (fragment): cauliflower mosaic virus polyadenylation signal
   2466..2540    -  CDS            DREB2A (fragment): DRE2A_ARATH - Also known as ERF045. Experimental evidence at protein level: Swiss-Prot protein existence level 1. Transcriptional activator that binds specifically to the DNA sequence 5'-[AG]CCGAC-3'. Binding to the C-repeat/DRE element mediates high salinity- and dehydration-inducible transcription. From Arabidopsis thaliana (Mouse-ear cress).
   2547..3452    -  CDS            LUCI_RENRE: Experimental evidence at protein level: Swiss-Prot protein existence level 1. Upon binding the substrate, the enzyme catalyzes an oxygenation, producing a very short-lived hydroperoxide that cyclizes into a dioxetanone structure, which collapses, releasing a CO(2) molecule. The spontaneous breakdown of the dioxetanone releases the energy (about 50 kcal/mole) that is necessary to generate the excited state of the coelenteramide product, which is the singlet form of the monoanion. In vivo the product undergoes the process of nonradiative energy transfer to an accessory protein, a green fluoresce
   3450..3638    -  intron         IV2 intron: modified second intron of the potato ST-LS1 gene (Vancanneyt et al., 1990)
   4038..4056    -  promoter       T7 promoter: promoter for bacteriophage T7 RNA polymerase
   4059..4216    +  CDS            lacZα (fragment): LacZα fragment of β-galactosidase; lacZ fragment
   4221..4649    +  rep_origin     f1 ori (sequence partly withheld): f1 bacteriophage origin of replication; arrow indicates direction of (+) strand synthesis
   4702..4806    +  promoter       AmpR promoter: bla
   4807..5667    +  CDS            AmpR: β-lactamase; bla; confers resistance to ampicillin, carbenicillin, and related antibiotics
   5838..6426    +  rep_origin     ori: high-copy-number ColE1/pMB1/pBR322/pUC origin of replication
   6609..6701    +  CDS            lacI (fragment): lac repressor; lacI; The lac repressor binds to the lac operator to inhibit transcription in E. coli. This inhibition can be relieved by adding lactose or isopropyl-β-D-thiogalactopyranoside (IPTG).
   6714..6735    +  protein_bind   CAP binding site: CAP binding activates transcription in the presence of cAMP. E. coli catabolite activator protein
   6750..6780    +  promoter       lac promoter: promoter for the E. coli lac operon
   6788..6804    +  protein_bind   lac operator: The lac repressor binds to the lac operator to inhibit transcription in E. coli. This inhibition can be relieved by adding lactose or isopropyl-β-D-thiogalactopyranoside (IPTG). lac repressor encoded by lacI
   6849..6867    +  promoter       T3 promoter: promoter for bacteriophage T3 RNA polymerase
   6886..6977    -  misc_feature   pause site: RNA polymerase II transcriptional pause signal from the human α2 globin gene
   6991..7039    -  polyA_signal   poly(A) signal: synthetic polyadenylation signal
   7040..13      -  terminator     NOS terminator (across the origin): nopaline synthase terminator and poly(A) signal
