[The description below was written by a language model from this plasmid's Addgene catalogue record and pLannotate feature annotations shown in this document.]
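Description:
LLP961 is a dual-luciferase reporter plasmid for plant synthetic biology, built on the pBluescript SK(+) backbone. It is propagated in E. coli from a high-copy ColE1/pUC-type origin and selected with ampicillin through the β-lactamase (AmpR) gene. The usual pBluescript elements remain: an f1 phage origin, lacZα and lac promoter/operator remnants, and the T7 and T3 promoters flanking the cloning region. No plant selectable marker or T-DNA borders are annotated. This suggests direct DNA delivery for transient assays rather than Agrobacterium-mediated transformation, although the record does not state the delivery method.

The payload consists of two reporter cassettes in the same orientation. The test cassette places Renilla luciferase under the engineered TCTP-SynPro-14 promoter. That promoter is not itself annotated; it presumably lies in the unannotated stretch upstream of the Renilla coding sequence. The Renilla gene is interrupted by the potato ST-LS1 IV2 intron, which prevents expression of functional protein in bacteria. It carries a C-terminal PEST degradation tag, which the annotation software matched to a fragment of Arabidopsis DREB2A. A PEST tag shortens reporter half-life, so the signal tracks promoter activity more closely. This cassette ends with a CaMV poly(A) signal. The second cassette is an internal normalisation control in which the NOS promoter drives firefly luciferase (luc+), also split by an IV2 intron and ending with the NOS terminator. After each terminator comes a synthetic poly(A) signal and an RNA polymerase II pause site, which limit transcriptional read-through.

The associated work concerns CRISPRi-based gene circuits in plants. The plasmid fits a use in which the ratio of Renilla to firefly luciferase measures the activity, and possibly the repression, of this synthetic promoter, but the record does not describe the promoter's design or any guide RNA target sites.
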