Addgene plasmid #239883: LLP961
Purpose: TCTP-SynPro-14 engineered promoter driving the expression of Renilla luciferase
Depositing lab: Ryan Lister. Depositing organization: University of Western Australia. Publication: CRISPRi-based circuits to control gene expression in plants. Khan MA, Herring G, Zhu JY, Oliva M, Fourie E, Johnston B, Zhang Z, Potter J, Pineda L, Pflueger J, Swain T, Pflueger C, Lloyd JPB, Secco D, Small I, Kidd BN, Lister R. Nat Biotechnol. 2025 Mar;43(3):416-430. doi: 10.1038/s41587-024-02236-w. Epub 2024 May 20. PubMed 38769424.
Backbone
  Vector backbone: pBluescript SK(+)
  Vector type: Synthetic Biology
Growth in bacteria
  Bacterial resistance: Ampicillin, 100 μg/mL
  Growth temperature: 30°C
  Growth strain: DH5alpha
  Copy number: High Copy
Gene/Insert
  Gene/Insert name: TCTP-SynPro-14::Rluc (alt name: Other genes: NOS::Fluc)
  Species: Synthetic
  Mutation: N/A
  Tag / fusion protein: PEST on C-terminus of Rluc (C terminal on insert)
  Cloning method: Restriction Enzyme; 5′ cloning site Unknown (unknown if destroyed)
Terms and licenses: Academic/Nonprofit Terms; Industry Terms: Not Available to Industry
How to cite: LLP961 was a gift from Ryan Lister (Addgene plasmid # 239883 ; http://n2t.net/addgene:239883 ; RRID:Addgene_239883)
